Addgene plasmid #233872: pXD80ENSF24-Pct3-GsVadh(nHis6)(Gs28C)
Purpose: Expresses His-tagged Gordonibacter sp. 28C Gs Vadh with a cumate inducible promoter in Gordonibacter urolithinfaciens DSM 27213 for protein purification
Depositing lab: Emily Balskus. Depositing organization: Harvard University. Publication: Enantiocomplementary Gut Bacterial Enzymes Metabolize Dietary Polyphenols. Dong X, Bae M, Le C, Aguilar Ramos MA, Balskus EP. J Am Chem Soc. 2025 Mar 5;147(9):7231-7244. doi: 10.1021/jacs.4c09892. Epub 2025 Feb 24. PubMed 39993729.
Backbone
  Vector backbone: pXD68Kan2
  Vector type: Bacterial Expression
Growth in bacteria
  Bacterial resistance: Kanamycin, 50 μg/mL
  Growth temperature: 37°C
  Growth strain: DH5alpha
  Copy number: Low Copy
Gene/Insert
  Gene/Insert name: Gs Vadh (alt names: Gordonibacter sp. 28C 5-(3’,4’-dihydroxyphenyl)valeric acid dehydroxylase; C1878_02750)
  Species: Gordonibacter sp. 28C
  Tag / fusion protein: His (N terminal on insert)
Terms and licenses: Academic/Nonprofit Terms; Industry Terms: Not Available to Industry
How to cite: pXD80ENSF24-Pct3-GsVadh(nHis6)(Gs28C) was a gift from Emily Balskus (Addgene plasmid # 233872 ; http://n2t.net/addgene:233872 ; RRID:Addgene_233872)
