[The description below was written by a language model from this plasmid's Addgene catalogue record and pLannotate feature annotations shown in this document.]
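Description:
pXD80ENSF24-Pct3-GsVadh(nHis6)(Gs28C) is an 11.8 kb bacterial expression plasmid built on the pXD68Kan2 backbone and designed for cumate-inducible protein production in the gut actinobacterium Gordonibacter urolithinfaciens DSM 27213. Its replication functions come from the broad-host-range plasmid RSF1010. The feature table shows oriV together with repA, repC and a mobA/repB gene whose product supplies both relaxase and primase activity, along with the R1162-type antisense RNA that regulates copy number. This replicon lets the plasmid be maintained at low copy in E. coli cloning strains such as DH5alpha and also in non-model hosts. Mobilisation elements are present as well, namely the RSF1010 oriT with mobA and mobC and a separate IncP-type oriT with a traJ fragment, so the plasmid could in principle be delivered by conjugation, although the record does not say how it is introduced into Gordonibacter. Selection is by kanamycin through an aphA-3 aminoglycoside phosphotransferase. Short remnants of a gentamicin resistance gene, a class 1 integron Pc promoter and lacI are annotated only as fragments and appear to be cloning leftovers.

The payload is Gs Vadh, the 5-(3',4'-dihydroxyphenyl)valeric acid dehydroxylase from Gordonibacter sp. 28C (locus C1878_02750), carrying an N-terminal His6 tag. The enzyme coding sequence itself is not annotated, but it presumably occupies the unannotated stretch between the His tag and the downstream T7Te and rrnB T2 terminators. Expression is controlled by the Pct3 promoter named in the plasmid title, which is associated with a CuO operator. A divergently oriented cymR gene encodes the Pseudomonas putida repressor that binds CuO and is released when cumate is added. The plasmid is intended for producing the tagged dehydroxylase in a closely related native host for affinity purification, in support of studies of gut bacterial polyphenol metabolism.
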