Features (pLannotate 1.2.2; 21 found; start..end, strand, type, name):
     19..813     -  CDS            KanR: aminoglycoside phosphotransferase; aphA-3; confers resistance to kanamycin
    820..876     -  CDS            GmR (fragment): gentamycin acetyltransferase; aacC1; confers resistance to gentamycin
   1052..1075    -  promoter       Pc promoter (fragment): intI1 (promoter lies within the coding sequence); class 1 integron promoter
   1055..1198    -  CDS            YPR2_ECOLX (fragment): Protein predicted: Swiss-Prot protein existence level 4. From Escherichia coli.
   1475..1494    +  misc_feature   BioBrick prefix: BioBrick prefix for parts that start with "ATG"
   1497..2108    -  CDS            CymR: cumate repressor (Mullick et al., 2006); cymR from Pseudomonas putida
   2512..2539    +  protein_bind   CuO: CymR-binding P2 operator sequence from the p-cmt operon of Pseudomonas putida (Mullick et al., 2006) CymR
   2600..2617    +  CDS            7xHis (fragment): 6xHis affinity tag
   5431..5458    +  terminator     T7Te terminator: phage T7 early transcription terminator
   5590..5617    +  terminator     rrnB T2 terminator: transcription terminator T2 from the E. coli rrnB gene
   5732..5772    +  CDS            lacI (fragment): lac repressor; lacI; The lac repressor binds to the lac operator to inhibit transcription in E. coli. This inhibition can be relieved by adding lactose or isopropyl-β-D-thiogalactopyranoside (IPTG).
   6049..6900    -  CDS            RSF1010 RepC (fragment): replication protein C of the broad-host-range plasmid RSF1010 (Scholz et al., 1989); repC
   6887..7726    -  CDS            RSF1010 RepA: replication protein A of the broad-host-range plasmid RSF1010 (Scholz et al., 1989); repA
   7718..7792    -  ncRNA          Plasmid R1162: Accession: RF00043 - R1162-like plasmid antisense RNA
   8240..10366   -  CDS            mobA: MOBA2_ECOLX - Also known as repB. Experimental evidence at protein level: Swiss-Prot protein existence level 1. Part of the relaxosome complex that is responsible for plasmid transfer during conjugation. Locally unwinds DNA and catalyzes the cleavage of one of the DNA strands at oriT. The cleaved strand is then transferred through the dedicated type IV secretion apparatus. MobA remains covalently linked at the 5' end of the strand, and once in the recipient cell, it probably catalyzes the rejoining of the two ends of the strand, re-forming the circular plasmid DNA. The primase activity of MobA
  10447..10534   -  oriT           RSF1010 oriT: origin of transfer of the broad-host-range plasmid RSF1010 (Scholz et al., 1989)
  10565..10846   +  CDS            mobC: MOBC_ECOLX - Protein predicted: Swiss-Prot protein existence level 4. This protein is essential to promote the specific transfer of the plasmid in the presence of conjugative plasmids. From Escherichia coli.
  10876..11270   +  rep_origin     RSF1010 oriV: replication origin of the broad-host-range plasmid RSF1010; requires the RSF1010 RepA/B/C proteins for replication (Scholz et al., 1989)
  11435..11476   -  terminator     bacterial terminator: putative bacterial transcription terminator
  11514..11539   -  CDS            traJ (fragment): oriT-recognizing protein; traJ
  11572..11681   -  oriT           oriT: incP origin of transfer
>Addgene plasmid #233872 | pXD80ENSF24-Pct3-GsVadh(nHis6)(Gs28C) | addgene full sequence | sequence record 494293 | Addgene NGS Result
GGCGGGCTGGCCGGCCTTCTAAAACAATTCATCCAGTAAAATATAATATTTTATTTTCTCCCAATCAGGC
TTGATCCCCAGTAAGTCAAAAAATAGCTCGACATACTGTTCTTCCCCGATATCCTCCCTGATCGACCGGA
CGCAGAAGGCAATGTCATACCACTTGTCCGCCCTGCCGCTTCTCCCAAGATCAATAAAGCCACTTACTTT
GCCATCTTTCACAAAGATGTTGCTGTCTCCCAGGTCGCCGTGGGAAAAGACAAGTTCCTCTTCGGGCTTT
TCCGTCTTTAAAAAATCATACAGCTCGCGCGGATCTTTAAATGGAGTGTCTTCTTCCCAGTTTTCGCAAT
CCACATCGGCCAGATCGTTATTCAGTAAGTAATCCAATTCGGCTAAGCGGCTGTCTAAGCTATTCGTATA
GGGACAATCCGATATGTCGATGGAGTGAAAGAGCCTGATGCACTCCGCATACAGCTCGATAATCTTTTCA
GGGCTTTGTTCATCTTCATACTCTTCCGAGCAAAGGACGCCATCGGCCTCACTCATGAGCAGATTGCTCC
AGCCATCATGCCGTTCAAAGTGCAGGACCTTTGGAACAGGCAGCTTTCCTTCCAGCCATAGCATCATGTC
CTTTTCCCGTTCCACATCATAGGTGGTCCCTTTATACCGGCTGTCCGTCATTTTTAAATATAGGTTTTCA
TTTTCTCCCACCAGCTTATATACCTTAGCAGGAGACATTCCTTCCGTATCTTTTACGCAGCGGTATTTTT
CGATCAGTTTTTTCAATTCCGGTGATATTCTCATTTTAGCCATGATGTTTAACTTTGTTTTAGGGCGACT
GCCCTGCTGCGTAACATCGTTGCTGCTCCATAACATCAAACATCGACCCACGGCGTAACGCGCTTGCTGC
TTGGATGCCCGAGGCATAGACTGTACCCCAAAAAAACAGTCATAACAAGCCATGAAAACCGCCACTGCGC
CGTTACCACCGCTGCGTTCGGTCAAGGTTCTGGACCAGTTGCGTGAGCGCATACGCTACTTGCATTACAG
CTTACGAACCGAACAGGCTTATGTCCACTGGGTTCGTGCCTTCATCCGTTTCCACGGTGTGCGTCACCCG
GCAACCTTGGGCAGCAGCGAAGTCGAGGCATTTCTGTCCTGGCTGGCGAACGAGCGCAAGGTTTCGGTCT
CCACGCATTCGAAACCGGTATCCCGCCGCCGCCGCCGGATACCGGTTTCGAATTGAGATTGCCACCTGAC
GTCTAAGAAACCATTATTATCATGACATTAACCTATAAAAATAGGCGTATCACGAGGCCCTTTCGTCTTC
AAGGCGAAAAAACCCCGCCGAAGCGGGGTTTTTTGCGAAATATAATGACCCTCTTGATAACCCAAGAGGG
CATTTTTTAGGAACGGTTATTTGATTATTAATCCGGCGGCAACTGAAACGATTCGGATCCTGTATTACTA
TTCTGAATTCGCGGCCGCTTCTAGATCTAGCGCTTGAATTTCGCGTACCGCTCTCGCGCAATTTCGAGTG
TCGAGTTCCTGACACGCTCAAAGCGTTCTTTGTCCTTCTGCCATAGGCTACGAACAGCAAGCCCACGCAC
CGAATTGAATATCAACCAAAGGATATCTTCTGCATCATCACGCGAAAGACCACGGCTCACCAGAACACCA
AGCCACATATCCTCGACGACAAACCGATTCCTCTCTACCGTGCGCTGAATACCCTCGCGTAACGCTGGGT
CCCGGTCGGCAGCCACAATCAAATCAAGGCTGATAGAGAAGTCATCGTCGAGGAAAAATTCGGCGGCGTC
GTCCAGCATTTGCTGGATGACGTCATCCTCTGGCTTCAATTTCGCTAATCGAGCCCGACTGCGTTCGGTG
ATCTGTTCGTAAAGCCATTCAAAAGTGGCAAGCAGAAGCTCAAGCTTTGTCGGGAAATGATGGCTCTGCG
CTCCTCTGGAGACACCAGCAGCACCGGGCACATCTGCGATCCGGAATCCCGCGTAACCTTTTTCCCGTAA
AACCCCCAGGGCCGCTGCAATCAACTTGCCCTGGGTCTCCATTGCGCGCTCTGCCTGTGTTCTTCTCTTT
GGACTCATGATCACCAGCGACCTGCTTTCGTTCGTCCGGGCATCACCCGGGTTACTATCTAGTATCAATA
ACTAGATTATTGGTTGAAACGTACTATGTCAAGCAGTTCTAAAGATTGACTCCAAACGGTCGCCTTGCTA
TGCTCGTTTCGTTTCCTCCGCACGCGCGCGAAAGGCTCCTTCACGGAGCCAATGTACGCAAAAAACCCCG
CTTCAGCGGGGTTTTTTCGCCAAAAAAAACCCCGCCCTGTCAGGGGCGGGGTTTTTTTTTTTAGGGCCCT
ACTGACTGTGAGCCCGCTCGATCAACGGATCGGTAAAATACGGGCGAAAAAGAGAATCCCGAGCTTTTTT
GTTGCCGCATAGCGTATAGTAAGCATGTGCCCTCGAGGTGAGGGCGAGTGTTGCGGCCAGTAACAAACAG
ACAATCTGGTCTGTTTGTATTATGCAGCACACAGTGTTACCTCCTCGGGGACGAGGAGAGGAAAGAGGAT
TTAAAAATGCATCACCATCACCATCACGACTACGACATCCCGACTACCACGGAGTGGAAGAGGCAAGAGG
GCGAGGAGACCATCTTCAGGACCTGCGCATGGTCGCCCCCGGGGTGCCACCCGGTGGGATGCGGTTTGCA
GGTGCACGTCAAAGACGGCAAGGTAACGAAGGTTGAAGGCGACCCCGAGCACCCCATCACCAAAGGCTCG
CTGTGCACGCGCTGCCTAGCGCTTCCGGAGTACATCTACCATCCCGACCGCATCACGCACCCGCTGAAGC
GCGCCAAGGAAGACCGCGGCAAGGACAAGTGGGAGCGGTGCACGTGGGACGAGGCCACCGACCTCATCGC
CAAGAACGCCCGCGAGATCACCGAGAAGTACGGCGCCGAGGCCATCTGCGTGTTCGGCGGAACCGGCCGC
GAGGGCAACAACTGGTACCCGCAGTGGGCGAACCTCGTGTTCGGCACGCCGAACTCCGTGTACGCCCAGG
CCGGCTGGTCGTGCTACGGCCCACGTATGACGAACACCGCCTTCATGATCGGCGGCGGCTATCCCGAGAT
CGACTACGCCCAGAAGTTCGAGGACCGCTACGAGCACGAGGGTTGGGTCGCCCCCGAGTGCATCCTCATC
TGGGGCAAGGAGCCGCTGCGCAGCAACCCCGACGGCCTGTACGGCCACGCCGTCATCGAGATGGTGCGCC
AGTTCGGCACGAAGCTCATCTGCGTCGACCCACGTGTGACCTGGCTCGGCACGCGCTCCGAGGAAGTGCT
GCAGCTGCGCCCCGGCACCGACACGGCGCTGGCCATGGCGTTCATCTACGTCATGGCGCACGACGACCTC
GTGGACCACGACTTCATCGACAAGTGGTGCTACGGCTACGAGCAGCTCGTCGAGCGTGTACAGGACATGC
CGCCCGCGAAAGCCGCCGAGATCTGCGGCGTGCCCGAAGAGCAGATCTGGCGCGCGGCACGGCTGTACGG
CAACGCCAAGCCCAGCAGCGTGGCCTGGGGCCTCGCCGTGGACGAGAACCCGAACGGCACCCAGCTCGGC
CAGTGCCTCATCGCGCTCATGGCCATCACCGGCTTCATCGACGCGCCCGGCGGCACGACGCTCGGCATGG
GCGACGACCAGGGCAACGTCGTGCGCGACGGCGGCTCCATCTCCGCCGACGAGAAGGTGGACGACGCCAC
CGACTCCACGCTGGAGCTCGCGTTCAAGAACGGCATCATGACCGAGGAGACGTGGGCGAAGCGCGTGGGC
ATCGACAAGTACCCGGCCATGGGCTCCATCCTGTGGACGGTCATGCCCGACGAGTTCCTGAAGGCGCTTG
AGACCGAGAAGCCCTACAAGATCCATATGGCGCACTTCATCTCGTCGAACCCCATCGGCACCGCCATCTC
CGCCGAGCCGCAGCGCTGGTACGAGGCGCTCAAAAAGCTCGACTTCAACTGCGCGGCCGACCTGTTCATG
AACCCCACCACCATGGCCTGCTGCGACGTGTTCCTGCCCATCGCCTCCACCATCGAGCACGACGGCATGG
TGGTCACTCATTACGGCCTGAACTCGTCGTTCTACGGCGCGCAGAACAAGTGCGTGCAGGTGGGCGAATG
CAAGTCCGACGTCGAGGCCATGATGGCCGTGGGCAAGAAGATGTACCCCGACTTCTGGAACCGTTTCGAG
ACCCAGACCGACTACGACAACTTCCACGTCATGCGCTCGTGGCTGCCCTACGAGGAGCTGCGCGAGAAGG
TCACCGTCATGTCCAACGAGCCGTACTACAAGTACGAGATCGGCAAGCTGCGTCCCGACGGACAGGTGGG
CTTCCCCACCAGCACGGGCCGCGTGGAGCTGTACTCCTACATGTACGAGCAGTTCGGCGAGAACCCCCTG
CCCTACTACGAGGATCCCGCCTACGGCCCCGAGCGCACGCCCGAGCTCATGGAGAAGTACCCCTTCATCC
TCACCACGGGCGCCCGTCGCCAGGAGTTCTTCCATTCCGAGCACAAGCAGGTTCCCAGCCTGCGCCAGAT
CACCCCGTATCCGCAGATCGACCTCAACCCCGCCGATGCCGCGCGCCTCGGCATCGAAGAGGACGACTGG
GTGGAGATCGCCTCGCCCTACGGCGCCGTGCGGCAGCGCGCCCACGTGGTGCCCACCATCAAGGAGGGCG
TGTGCCACGCCATGCACGGCTGGTGGTACCCCGAGGAAGACGGCGAGGAACCCAACCTGTTCGGCAACTG
GAAGTCGAACATCAACGTGCTCATGCCCAACAGCGTGAACGGCGTGATGGGCTTCGGCAACACGTTCAAG
CAGATGATCTGCTCGCTGAAGAAAGTCGAGGGCGAGGGAGGCCCGAACGATCCCGACAACACCGGCATCT
TCCTGGAGCCCAGCCGCCAGGCCGAGTTCACCTACCAGCAGGTATGGCGTCCCACCGACGAAACCAAGCA
GGCTTAGAACCGTTTGAAAGAGAAGGAGGTACTGAAAATGACGCAAATGGCCCTGTACATCGACTACGAA
TTCTGCTCTGGTTGCCACAGCTGCGAAGTCGCATGCCGCAACGAAATCGAGTGCGGAATCGACGATTGGG
GAATCAAAGTCCTCGAGGACAAGCCGCGCCAGCACGCTGACGGCTCCTGGCACTGGGACTACCTGGCGCT
TCCGGGCGAGCTGTGCGACATGTGCGAAGAGCGCGTCGCGGCGGGAAAGCTTCCCGCCTGCGTGCAGTCC
TGCCAGGCCAAGTGCCTTGAGATCGGAACGATCGAGGAATGCGCCCAAAAGCTTGCCGCCAAGGGCAAGA
AAGCGGCGATCCTCGTTCCTTAGACTAGTCGACTCACACTGGCTCACCTTCGGGTGGGCCTTTCTGCGTT
TATATACTAGAGAGAGAATATAAAAAGCCAGATTATTAATCCGGCTTTTTTATTATTTAATTCCTGTTAT
AAAAAAAGGATCAATTTTGAACTCTCTCCCAAAGTTGATCCCTTAACGATCCCTGCAGGAGAAGGCCATC
CTGACGGATGGCCTTTTTGAAGCTTTCTAGAATCGGGGGCCCCCGGGGGGATTCTAGAACAATGGAAGTC
CTCGTCTCGCCCTCGAATTAGCCCGCTTAATGAGCGGGCTTTTTTTGAATTAATTCTCGCGAGCTGGCAC
GACAGGTTTCCCGACTGGAAAGCGGGCAGTGAGCGCAACGCAATTAATGTAAGTTAGCGCGAATTGCAAG
CTGGCCGACGCGCTGGGCTACGTCTTGCTGGCGTTCGGGAGCAGAAGAGCATACATCTGGAAGCAAAGCC
AGGAAAGCGGCCTATGGAGCTGTGCGGCAGCGCTCAGTAGGCAATTTTTCAAAATATTGTTAAGCCTTTT
CTGAGCATGGTATTTTTCATGGTATTACCAATTAGCAGGAAAATAAGCCATTGAATATAAAAGATAAAAA
TGTCTTGTTTACAATAGAGTGGGGGGGGTCAGCCTGCCGCCTTGGGCCGGGTGATGTCGTACTTGCCCGC
CGCGAACTCGGTTACCGTCCAGCCCAGCGCGACCAGCTCCGGCAACGCCTCGCGCACCCGCTGGCGGCGC
TTGCGCATGGTCGAACCACTGGCCTCTGACGGCCAGACATAGCCGCACAAGGTATCTATGGAAGCCTTGC
CGGTTTTGCCGGGGTCGATCCAGCCACACAGCCGCTGGTGCAGCAGGCGGGCGGTTTCGCTGTCCAGCGC
CCGCACCTCGTCCATGCTGATGCGCACATGCTGGCCGCCACCCATGACGGCCTGCGCGATCAAGGGGTTC
AGGGCCACGTACAGGCGCCCGTCCGCCTCGTCGCTGGCGTACTCCGACAGCAGCCGAAACCCCTGCCGCT
TGCGGCCATTCTGGGCGATGATGGATACCTTCCAAAGGCGCTCGATGCAGTCCTGTATGTGCTTGAGCGC
CCCACCACTATCGACCTCTGCCCCGATTTCCTTTGCCAGCGCCCGATAGCTACCTTTGACCACCATGGCA
TCAGCGGTGACGGCCTCCCACTTGGGTTCCAGGAACAGCCGGAGCTGCCGTCCGCCTTCGGTCTTGGGTT
CCGGGCCAAGCACTAGGCCATTAGGCCCAGCCATGGCCACCAGCCCTTGCAGGATGCGCAGATCATCAGC
GCCCAGCGGCTCCGGGCCGCTGAACTCGATCCGCTTGCCGTCGCCGTAGTCATACGTCACGTCCAGCTTG
CTGCGCTTGCGCTCGCCCCGCTTGAGGGCACGGAACAGGCCGGGGGCCAGACAGTGCGCCGGGTCGTGTC
GGACGTGGCTGAGGCTGTGCTTGTTCTTAGGCTTCACCACGGGGCACCCCCTTGCTCTTGCGCTGCCTCT
CCAGCACGGCGGGCTTGAGCACCCCGCCGTCATGCCGCCTGAACCACCGATCAGCGAACGGTGCGCCATA
GTTGGCCTTGCTCACACCGAAGCGGACGAAGAACCGGCGCTGGTCGTCGTCCACACCCCATTCCTCGGCC
TCGGCGCTGGTCATGCTCGACAGGTAGGACTGCCAGCGGATGTTATCGACCAGTACCGAGCTGCCCCGGC
TGGCCTGCTGCTGGTCGCCTGCGCCCATCATGGCCGCGCCCTTGCTGGCATGGTGCAGGAACACGATAGA
GCACCCGGTATCGGCGGCGATGGCCTCCATGCGACCGATGACCTGGGCCATGGGGCCGCTGGCGTTTTCT
TCCTCGATGTGGAACCGGCGCAGCGTGTCCAGCACCATCAGGCGGCGGCCCTCGGCGGCGCGCTTGAGGC
CGTCGAACCACTCCGGGGCCATGATGTTGGGCAGGCTGCCGATCAGCGGCTGGATCAGCAGGCCGTCAGC
CACGGCTTGCCGTTCCTCGGCGCTGAGGTGCGCCCCAAGGGCGTGCAGGCGGTGATGAATGGCGGTGGGC
GGGTCTTCGGCGGGCAGGTAGATCACCGGGCCGGTGGGCAGTTCGCCCACCTCCAGCAGATCCGGCCCGC
CTGCAATCTGTGCGGCCAGTTGCAGGGCCAGCATGGATTTACCGGCACCACCGGGCGACACCAGCGCCCC
GACCGTACCGGCCACCATGTTGGGCAAAACGTAGTCCAGCGGTGGCGGCGCTGCTGCGAACGCCTCCAGA
ATATTGATAGGCTTATGGGTAGCCATTGATTGCCTCCTTTGCAGGCAGTTGGTGGTTAGGCGCTGGCGGG
GTCACTACCCCCGCCCTGCGCCGCTCTGAGTTCTTCCAGGCACTCGCGCAGCGCCTCGTATTCGTCGTCG
GTCAGCCAGAACTTGCGCTGACGCATCCCTTTGGCCTTCATGCGCTCGGCATATCGCGCTTGGCGTACAG
CGTCAGGGCTGGCCAGCAGGTCGCCGGTCTGCTTGTCCTTTTGGTCTTTCATATCAGTCACCGAGAAACT
TGCCGGGGCCGAAAGGCTTGTCTTCGCGGAACAAGGACAAGGTGCAGCCGTCAAGGTTAAGGCTGGCCAT
ATCAGCGACTGAAAAGCGGCCAGCCTCGGCCTTGTTTGACGTATAACCAAAGCCACCGGGCAACCAATAG
CCCTTGTCACTTTTGATCAGGTAGACCGACCCTGAAGCGCTTTTTTCGTATTCCATAAAACCCCCTTCTG
TGCGTGAGTACTCATAGTATAACAGGCGTGAGTACCAACGCAAGCACTACATGCTGAAATCTGGCCCGCC
CCTGTCCATGCCTCGCTGGCGGGGTGCCGGTGCCCGTGCCAGCTCGGCCCGCGCAAGCTGGACGCTGGGC
AGACCCATGACCTTGCTGACGGTGCGCTCGATGTAATCCGCTTCGTGGCCGGGCTTGCGCTCTGCCAGCG
CTGGGCTGGCCTCGGCCATGGCCTTGCCGATTTCCTCGGCACTGCGGCCCCGGCTGGCCAGCTTCTGCGC
GGCGATAAAGTCGCACTTGCTGAGGTCATCACCGAAGCGCTTGACCAGCCCGGCCATCTCGCTGCGGTAC
TCGTCCAGCGCCGTGCGCCGGTGGCGGCTAAGCTGCCGCTCGGACAGTTCGAGGCTGGCCAGCCTGCGGG
CCTTCTCCTGCTGCCGCTGGGCCTGCTCGATCTGCTGGCCAGCCTGCTGCACCAGCGCCGGGCCAGCGGT
GGCGGTCTTGCCCTTGGATTCACGCAGCAGCACCCACGGCTGATAACCGGCGCGGGTGGTGTGCTTGTCC
TTGCGGTTGGTGAAGCCCGCCAAGCGGCCATAGTGGCGGCTGTCGGCGCTGGCCGGGTCGGCGTCGTACT
CGCTGGCCAGCGTCCGGGCAATCTGCCCCCGAAGTTCACCGCCTGCGGCGTCGGCCACCTTGACCCATGC
CTGATAGTTCTTCGGGCTGGTTTCCACTACCAGGGCAGGCTCCCGGCCCTCGGCTTTCATGTCATCCAGG
TCAAACTCGCTGAGGTCGTCCACCAGCACCAGACCATGCCGCTCCTGCTCGGCGGGCCTGATATACACGT
CATTGCCCTGGGCATTCATCCGCTTGAGCCATGGCGTGTTCTGGAGCACTTCGGCGGCTGACCATTCCCG
GTTCATCATCTGGCCGGTGGTGGCGTCCCTGACGCCGATATCGAAGCGCTCACAGCCCATGGCCTTGAGC
TGTCGGCCTATGGCCTGCAAAGTCCTGTCGTTCTTCATCGGGCCACCAAGCGCAGCCAGATCGAGCCGTC
CTCGGTTGTCAGTGGCGTCAGGTCGAGCAAGAGCAACGATGCGATCAGCAGCACCACCGTAGGCATCATG
GAAGCCAGCATCACGGTTAGCCATAGCTTCCAGTGCCACCCCCGCGACGCGCTCCGGGCGCTCTGCGCGG
CGCTGCTCACCTCGGCGGCTACCTCCCGCAACTCTTTGGCCAGCTCCACCCATGCCGCCCCTGTCTGGCG
CTGGGCTTTCAGCCACTCCGCCGCCTGCGCCTCGCTGGCCTGCTGGGTCTGGCTCATGACCTGCCGGGCT
TCGTCGGCCAGTGTCGCCATGCTCTGGGCCAGCGGTTCGATCTGCTCCGCTAACTCGTTGATGCCTCTGG
ATTTCTTCACTCTGTCGATTGCGTTCATGGTCTATTGCCTCCCGGTATTCCTGTAAGTCGATGATCTGGG
CGTTGGCGGTGTCGATGTTCAGGGCCACGTCTGCCCGGTCGGTGCGGATGCCCCGGCCTTCCATCTCCAC
CACGTTCGGCCCCAGGTGAACACCGGGCAGGCGCTCGATGCCCTGCGCCTCAAGTGTTCTGTGGTCAATG
CGGGCGTCGTGGCCTGCCCGCTCTAATGCCCGGTTGGCATGGTCGGCCCATGCCTCGCGGGTCTGCTCAA
GCCATGCCTTGGGCTTGAGCGCTTCGGTCTTCTGTGCCCCGCCCTTCTCCGGGGTCTTGCCGTTGTACCG
CTTGAACCACTGAGCGGCGGGCCGCTCGATGCCGTCATTGATCCGCTCGGAGATCATCAGGTGGCAGTGC
GGGTTCTCGCCGCCACCGGCATGGATGGCCAGCGTATACGGCAGGCGCTCGGCACCGGTCAGGTGCTGGG
CGAACTCGGACGCCAGCGCCTTCTGCTGGTCGAGGGTCAGCTCGACCGGCAGGGCAAATTCGACCTCCTT
GAACAGCCGCCCATTGGCGCGTTCATACAGGTCGGCAGCATCCCAGTAGTCGGCGGGCCGCTCGACGAAC
TCCGGCATGTGCCCGGATTCGGCGTGCAAGACTTCATCCATGTCGCGGGCATACTTGCCTTCGCGCTGGA
TGAAGTCGGCCTTGGCCCTGGCCGATTGGCCGCCCGACCTGCTGCCGGTTTTCGCCGTAAGGTGATAAAT
CGCCATGCTGCCTCGCTGTTGCTTTTGCTTTTCGGCTCCATGCAATGGCCCTCGGAGAGCGCACCGCCCG
AAGGGTGGCCGTTAGGCCAGTTTCTCGAAGAGAAACCGGTAAGTGCGCCCTCCCCTACAAAGTAGGGTCG
GGATTGCCGCCGCTGTGCCTCCATGATAGCCTACGAGACAGCACATTAACAATGGGGTGTCAAGATGGTT
AAGGGGAGCAACAAGGCGGCGGATCGGCTGGCCAAGCTCGAAGAACAACGAGCGCGAATCAATGCCGAAA
TTCAGCGGGTGCGGGCAAGGGAACAGCAGCAAGAGCGCAAGAACGAAACAAGGCGCAAGGTGCTGGTGGG
GGCCATGATTTTGGCCAAGGTGAACAGCAGCGAGTGGCCGGAGGATCGGCTCATGGCGGCAATGGATGCG
TACCTTGAACGCGACCACGACCGCGCCTTGTTCGGTCTGCCGCCACGCCAGAAGGATGAGCCGGGCTGAA
TGATCGACCGAGACAGGCCCTGCGGGGCTGCACACGCGCCCCCACCCTTCGGGTAGGGGGAAAGGCCGCT
AAAGCGGCTAAAAGCGCTCCAGCGTATTTCTGCGGGGTTTGGTGTGGGGTTTAGCGGGCTTTGCCCGCCT
TTCCCCCTGCCGCGCAGCGGTGGGGCGGTGTGTAGCCTAGCGCAGCGAATAGACCAGCTATCCGGCCTCT
GGCCGGGCATATTGGGCAAGGGCAGCAGCGCCCCACAAGGGCGCTGATAACCGCGCCTAGTGGATTATTC
TTAGATAATCATGGATGGATTTTTCCAACACCCCGCCAGCCCCCGCCCCTGCTGGGTTTGCAGGTTTGGG
GGCGTGACAGTTATTGCAGGGGTTCGTGACAGTTATTGCAGGGGGGCGTGACAGTTATTGCAGGGGTTCG
TGACAGTTAGTACGGGAGTGACGGGCACTGGCTGGCAATGTCTAGCAACGGCAGGCATTTCGGCTGAGGG
TAAAAGAACTTTCCGCTAAGCGATAGACTGTATGTAAACACAGTATTGCAAGGACGCGGAACATGCCTCA
TGTGGCGGCCCTCGCGAGAATTAATTCAGATAAAAAAAATCCTTAGCTTTCGCTAAGGATGATTTCTAGC
GATGACCCTGCTGATTGGTTCGCTGACCGTAGACTGGTTGGCTTGGTTTCATCAGCCATCCGCTTGCCCT
CATCTGTTACGCCGGCGGTAGCCGGCCAGCCTCGCAGAGCAGGATTCCCGTTGAGCACCGCCAGGTGCGA
ATAAGGGACAGTGAAGAAGGAACACCCGCTCGCGGGTGGGCCTACTTCACCTATCCTGCCCGGCTGACGC
CGTTGGATACACCAAGGAAAGTCTACACGAACCCTTTGGCAAAATCCTGTATATCGTGCGACATCGCGCG
CGCGCGCGCGGATGCTAGCGGCGCGCCAAAAAAAAGCCCGCTCATTA
